>Addgene plasmid #112300 | pDDIT3-donor | depositor full sequence | sequence record 211691 | Full Sequence
GACCTGCAGGCATGCAAGCTTGGCGTAATCATGGTCATAGCTGTTTCCTGTGTGAAATTGTTATCCGCTC
ACAATTCCACACAACATACGAGCCGGAAGCATAAAGTGTAAAGCCTGGGGTGCCTAATGAGTGAGCTAAC
TCACATTAATTGCGTTGCGCTCACTGCCCGCTTTCCAGTCGGGAAACCTGTCGTGCCAGCTGCATTAATG
AATCGGCCAACGCGCGGGGAGAGGCGGTTTGCGTATTGGGCGCTCTTCCGCTTCCTCGCTCACTGACTCG
CTGCGCTCGGTCGTTCGGCTGCGGCGAGCGGTATCAGCTCACTCAAAGGCGGTAATACGGTTATCCACAG
AATCAGGGGATAACGCAGGAAAGAACATGTGAGCAAAAGGCCAGCAAAAGGCCAGGAACCGTAAAAAGGC
CGCGTTGCTGGCGTTTTTCCATAGGCTCCGCCCCCCTGACGAGCATCACAAAAATCGACGCTCAAGTCAG
AGGTGGCGAAACCCGACAGGACTATAAAGATACCAGGCGTTTCCCCCTGGAAGCTCCCTCGTGCGCTCTC
CTGTTCCGACCCTGCCGCTTACCGGATACCTGTCCGCCTTTCTCCCTTCGGGAAGCGTGGCGCTTTCTCA
TAGCTCACGCTGTAGGTATCTCAGTTCGGTGTAGGTCGTTCGCTCCAAGCTGGGCTGTGTGCACGAACCC
CCCGTTCAGCCCGACCGCTGCGCCTTATCCGGTAACTATCGTCTTGAGTCCAACCCGGTAAGACACGACT
TATCGCCACTGGCAGCAGCCACTGGTAACAGGATTAGCAGAGCGAGGTATGTAGGCGGTGCTACAGAGTT
CTTGAAGTGGTGGCCTAACTACGGCTACACTAGAAGGACAGTATTTGGTATCTGCGCTCTGCTGAAGCCA
GTTACCTTCGGAAAAAGAGTTGGTAGCTCTTGATCCGGCAAACAAACCACCGCTGGTAGCGGTGGTTTTT
TTGTTTGCAAGCAGCAGATTACGCGCAGAAAAAAAGGATCTCAAGAAGATCCTTTGATCTTTTCTACGGG
GTCTGACGCTCAGTGGAACGAAAACTCACGTTAAGGGATTTTGGTCATGAGATTATCAAAAAGGATCTTC
ACCTAGATCCTTTTAAATTAAAAATGAAGTTTTAAATCAATCTAAAGTATATATGAGTAAACTTGGTCTG
ACAGTTACCAATGCTTAATCAGTGAGGCACCTATCTCAGCGATCTGTCTATTTCGTTCATCCATAGTTGC
CTGACTCCCCGTCGTGTAGATAACTACGATACGGGAGGGCTTACCATCTGGCCCCAGTGCTGCAATGATA
CCGCGAGACCCACGCTCACCGGCTCCAGATTTATCAGCAATAAACCAGCCAGCCGGAAGGGCCGAGCGCA
GAAGTGGTCCTGCAACTTTATCCGCCTCCATCCAGTCTATTAATTGTTGCCGGGAAGCTAGAGTAAGTAG
TTCGCCAGTTAATAGTTTGCGCAACGTTGTTGCCATTGCTACAGGCATCGTGGTGTCACGCTCGTCGTTT
GGTATGGCTTCATTCAGCTCCGGTTCCCAACGATCAAGGCGAGTTACATGATCCCCCATGTTGTGCAAAA
AAGCGGTTAGCTCCTTCGGTCCTCCGATCGTTGTCAGAAGTAAGTTGGCCGCAGTGTTATCACTCATGGT
TATGGCAGCACTGCATAATTCTCTTACTGTCATGCCATCCGTAAGATGCTTTTCTGTGACTGGTGAGTAC
TCAACCAAGTCATTCTGAGAATAGTGTATGCGGCGACCGAGTTGCTCTTGCCCGGCGTCAATACGGGATA
ATACCGCGCCACATAGCAGAACTTTAAAAGTGCTCATCATTGGAAAACGTTCTTCGGGGCGAAAACTCTC
AAGGATCTTACCGCTGTTGAGATCCAGTTCGATGTAACCCACTCGTGCACCCAACTGATCTTCAGCATCT
TTTACTTTCACCAGCGTTTCTGGGTGAGCAAAAACAGGAAGGCAAAATGCCGCAAAAAAGGGAATAAGGG
CGACACGGAAATGTTGAATACTCATACTCTTCCTTTTTCAATATTATTGAAGCATTTATCAGGGTTATTG
TCTCATGAGCGGATACATATTTGAATGTATTTAGAAAAATAAACAAATAGGGGTTCCGCGCACATTTCCC
CGAAAAGTGCCACCTGACGTCTAAGAAACCATTATTATCATGACATTAACCTATAAAAATAGGCGTATCA
CGAGGCCCTTTCGTCTCGCGCGTTTCGGTGATGACGGTGAAAACCTCTGACACATGCAGCTCCCGGAGAC
GGTCACAGCTTGTCTGTAAGCGGATGCCGGGAGCAGACAAGCCCGTCAGGGCGCGTCAGCGGGTGTTGGC
GGGTGTCGGGGCTGGCTTAACTATGCGGCATCAGAGCAGATTGTACTGAGAGTGCACCATATGCGGTGTG
AAATACCGCACAGATGCGTAAGGAGAAAATACCGCATCAGGCGCCATTCGCCATTCAGGCTGCGCAACTG
TTGGGAAGGGCGATCGGTGCGGGCCTCTTCGCTATTACGCCAGCTGGCGAAAGGGGGATGTGCTGCAAGG
CGATTAAGTTGGGTAACGCCAGGGTTTTCCCAGTCACGACGTTGTAAAACGACGGCCAGTGAATTCGAGC
TCGGTACCCTGCCCACAGTGTTCAAGAAGGAAGTGTATCTTCATACATCACCACACCTGAAAGCAGGTAA
ACTTAACCTACCCTTTTCCAAAAATTTTAAACGGCAGGACAGTAAATATTTTAGATGTTAAAAGTCCTAT
AGTCTCTAGCGTGACTCTTCATCTCTGCCACTGTAGCACCAAAGCAGCCATAAACAATATGTAAATAAAC
AGATGTGGCTGTATTCCAGTACAACTTTACCTACAAAAACAGGCATCAGACCAGCTTGCCAACTTGTGGC
ATAGACTGTTTGCTACATGGAGCTTGTTCCAGCCACTCCCCATTATCCTGCAGATGTGCTTTTCCAGACT
GATCCAACTGCAGAGATGGCAGCTGAGTCATTGCCTTTCTCCTTCGGGACACTGTCCAGCTGGGAGCTGG
AAGCCTGGTATGAGGACCTGCAAGAGGTCCTGTCTTCAGATGAAAATGGGGGTACCTATGTTTCACCTCC
TGGAAATGAAGAGGTAAGAATGTTAGCCCTAAAGCTAAAGGGGGATGTTACCTTTCCCTTCTCAACTAAT
ATCTATGTTCCCTTTCCTCATTTCCTTGAAGGAAGAATCAAAAATCTTCACCACTCTTGACCCTGCTTCT
CTGGCTTGGCTGACTGAGGAGGAGCCAGAACCAGCAGAGGTCACAAGCACCTCCCAGAGCCCTCACTCTC
CAGATTCCAGTCAGAGCTCCCTGGCTCAGGAGGAAGAGGAGGAAGACCAAGGGAGAACCAGGAAACGGAA
ACAGAGTGGTCATTCCCCAGCCCGGGCTGGAAAGCAGCGCATGAAGGAGAAAGAACAGGAGAATGAAAGG
AAAGTGGCACAGCTAGCTGAAGAGAATGAACGGCTCAAGCAGGAAATCGAGCGCCTGACCAGGGAAGTAG
AGGCGACTCGCCGAGCTCTGATTGACCGAATGGTGAATCTGCACCAAGCAGGGATTCCAACTACTGCAAG
CGAGAATCTTTATTTTCAGGGCGCCGCCAAATTCAAAGAAACCGCTGCTGCTAAATTCGAACGCCAGCAC
ATGGACAGCGGAGGTGGAGGTTCGAGCGGTCCCTCGGGTTCGTCGAGCCTGGAAGTTCTGTTCCAGGGGC
CCCTGTCGTCGAGCGGTCCCTCGGGTTCGATGGTGAGCAAAGGCGAGGAGCTGTTCACCGGGGTGGTGCC
CATCCTGGTCGAGCTGGACGGCGACGTAAACGGCCACAAGTTCAGCGTGTCCGGCGAGGGCGAGGGCGAT
GCCACCTACGGCAAGCTGACCCTGAAGTTCATCTGCACCACCGGCAAGCTGCCCGTGCCCTGGCCCACCC
TCGTGACCACCCTGACCTACGGCGTGCAGTGCTTCAGCCGCTACCCCGACCACATGAAGCAGCACGACTT
CTTCAAGTCCGCCATGCCCGAAGGCTACGTCCAGGAGCGCACCATCTTCTTCAAGGACGACGGCAACTAC
AAGACCCGCGCCGAGGTGAAGTTCGAGGGCGACACCCTGGTGAACCGCATCGAGCTGAAGGGCATCGACT
TCAAGGAGGACGGCAACATCCTGGGGCACAAGCTGGAGTACAACTACAACAGCCACAACGTCTATATCAT
GGCCGACAAGCAGAAGAACGGCATCAAGGTGAACTTCAAGATCCGCCACAACATCGAGGACGGCAGCGTG
CAGCTCGCCGACCACTACCAGCAGAACACCCCCATCGGCGACGGCCCCGTGCTGCTGCCCGACAACCACT
ACCTGAGCACCCAGTCCGCCCTGAGCAAAGACCCCAACGAGAAGCGCGATCACATGGTCCTTAAGGAGTT
CGTGACCGCCGCCGGGATCACTCTCGGCATGGACGAGCTGTACAAGTAATGATCTAGAGTCGAGTTAATT
AAGAATTCCGCCCCCCCCCCTCTCCCTCCCCCCCCCTAACGTTACTGGCCGAAGCCGCTTGGAATAAGGC
CGGTGTGCGTTTGTCTATATGTTATTTTCCACCATATTGCCGTCTTTTGGCAATGTGAGGGCCCGGAAAC
CTGGCCCTGTCTTCTTGACGAGCATTCCTAGGGGTCTTTCCCCTCTCGCCAAAGGAATGCAGGGTCTGTT
GAATGTCGTGAAGGAAGCAGTTCCTCTGGAAGCTTCTTGAAGACAAACAACGTCTGTAGCGACCCTTTGC
AGGCAGCGGAACCCCCCACCTGGCGACAGGTGCCTCTGCGGCCAAAAGCCACGTGTATAAGATACACCTG
CAAAGGCGGCACAACCCCAGTGCCACGTTGTGAGTTGGATAGTTGTGGAAAGAGTCAAATGGCTCTCCTC
AAGCGTATTCAACAAGGGGCTGAAGGATGCCCAGAAGGTACCCCATTGTATGGGATCTGATCTGGGGCCT
CGGTGCACATGCTTTACATGTGTTTAGTCGAGGTTAAAAAAACGTCTAGGCCCCCCGAACCACGGGGACG
TGGTTTTCCTTTGAAAAACACGATGATAATATGGCCACAACCTGTTACATTGCACAAGATAAAAATATAT
CATCACGAACAGTAAAACTGTCTGCTTACATAAACAGTAATACAAGGGGTGTTATGGGATCGGCCATTGA
ACAAGATGGATTGCACGCAGGTTCTCCGGCCGCTTGGGTGGAGAGGCTATTCGGCTATGACTGGGCACAA
CAGACAATCGGCTGCTCTGATGCCGCCGTGTTCCGGCTGTCAGCGCAGGGGCGCCCGGTTCTTTTTGTCA
AGACCGACCTGTCCGGTGCCCTGAATGAACTGCAGGACGAGGCAGCGCGGCTATCGTGGCTGGCCACGAC
GGGCGTTCCTTGCGCAGCTGTGCTCGACGTTGTCACTGAAGCGGGAAGGGACTGGCTGCTATTGGGCGAA
GTGCCGGGGCAGGATCTCCTGTCATCTCACCTTGCTCCTGCCGAGAAAGTATCCATCATGGCTGATGCAA
TGCGGCGGCTGCATACGCTTGATCCGGCTACCTGCCCATTCGACCACCAAGCGAAACATCGCATCGAGCG
AGCACGTACTCGGATGGAAGCCGGTCTTGTCGATCAGGATGATCTGGACGAAGAGCATCAGGGGCTCGCG
CCAGCCGAACTGTTCGCCAGGCTCAAGGCGCGCATGCCCGACGGCGAGGATCTCGTCGTGACCCATGGCG
ATGCCTGCTTGCCGAATATCATGGTGGAAAATGGCCGCTTTTCTGGATTCATCGACTGTGGCCGGCTGGG
TGTGGCGGACCGCTATCAGGACATAGCGTTGGCTACCCGTGATATTGCTGAAGAGCTTGGCGGCGAATGG
GCTGACCGCTTCCTCGTGCTTTACGGTATCGCCGCTCCCGATTCGCAGCGCATCGCCTTCTATCGCCTTC
TTGACGAGTTCTTCTGAGTCTGAACAATTGGGAGCATCAGTCCCCCACTTGGGCCACACTACCCACCTTT
CCCAGAAGTGGCTACTGACTACCCTCTCACTAGTGCCAATGATGTGACCCTCAATCCCACATACGCAGGG
GGAAGGCTTGGAGTAGACAAAAGGAAAGGTCTCAGCTTGTATATAGAGATTGTACATTTATTTATTACTG
TCCCTATCTATTAAAGTGACTTTCTATGAGCCAAGGTCTTTTACTTTTTCTTCTTGCCTTTAGGGGCTTC
AGGGGGTTTCCCCTCAGCTACAGCCAACTGTTTCTTTAGATCCAAGAGTTTCGCCACCTCCGCAGCAACC
TCGTTCTTGTCTGCCTTTTGTGCTTTCAGTTCTCGGACAATGTTTCCCTAAGATAAAGGGGGGTGGGGAG
GTAACAGTGAGGCAAGAAAAAGATCTATTTAGGATTCAGCTTGTCCAGTCTCCCACAGGGCTTAAGCTTC
ATACTTGTTTTGTCACTTCATCCATCAGCGCTTGTATCTGCTGTGGCTTGGCTGTTGTAACAGTCTCTAC
AACTGCTGGCTTCGGGGACGTTTTTGCCTGGAGAACAACAAAGTTATCACCAGCAACCATAAATATCCCC
TAACCTCCAGTTTTATACAGCATCTCAGAGGGAAAGTGGTTACCTTTAAGTCGAAGGTCTCTTCTAGTTA
AGACAGGAAAGAAAAACTGTAAGTGAGGAAGCGGCAGGGCCAAAAGATGGAAAGAGTGATGGGTGAGGAC
TACTTAGGGAAATTAGGGAAGTGATGCTGTGGCTGTTGTGGAGCGAGGGCACAGCCTTTAGCTTTCTCAC
CTGGCCCCCTCCAAAGCGCTGCCTTAAACTTTCAATCTGGTCATTTTCCAATTTTTGGAACAAGGGACTG
ACC
Features (pLannotate 1.2.2; 21 found; start..end, strand, type, name):
     58..74      -  protein_bind   lac operator: The lac repressor binds to the lac operator to inhibit transcription in E. coli. This inhibition can be relieved by adding lactose or isopropyl-β-D-thiogalactopyranoside (IPTG). lac repressor encoded by lacI
     82..112     -  promoter       lac promoter: promoter for the E. coli lac operon
    127..148     -  protein_bind   CAP binding site: CAP binding activates transcription in the presence of cAMP. E. coli catabolite activator protein
    161..253     -  CDS            lacI (fragment): lac repressor; lacI; The lac repressor binds to the lac operator to inhibit transcription in E. coli. This inhibition can be relieved by adding lactose or isopropyl-β-D-thiogalactopyranoside (IPTG).
    436..1024    -  rep_origin     ori: high-copy-number ColE1/pMB1/pBR322/pUC origin of replication
   1195..2055    -  CDS            AmpR: β-lactamase; bla; confers resistance to ampicillin, carbenicillin, and related antibiotics
   2056..2160    -  promoter       AmpR promoter: bla
   2255..2290    +  CDS            rop (fragment): Rop protein, which maintains plasmids at low copy number; rop
   2392..2491    +  misc_feature   bom (fragment): basis of mobility region from pBR322
   2497..2654    -  CDS            lacZα (fragment): LacZα fragment of β-galactosidase; lacZ fragment
   3026..3163    +  CDS            DDIT3 (fragment): DDIT3_HUMAN - Also known as CHOP, CHOP10, GADD153. Experimental evidence at protein level: Swiss-Prot protein existence level 1. Multifunctional transcription factor in endoplasmic reticulum (ER) stress response (PubMed:15322075, PubMed:15775988, PubMed:19672300). Plays an essential role in the response to a wide variety of cell stresses and induces cell cycle arrest and apoptosis in response to ER stress (PubMed:15322075, PubMed:15775988). Plays a dual role both as an inhibitor of CCAAT/enhancer-binding protein (C/EBP) function and as an activator of other genes (By similarity). Acts as a dom
   3252..3620    +  CDS            DDIT3 (fragment): DDIT3_HUMAN - Also known as CHOP, CHOP10, GADD153. Experimental evidence at protein level: Swiss-Prot protein existence level 1. Multifunctional transcription factor in endoplasmic reticulum (ER) stress response (PubMed:15322075, PubMed:15775988, PubMed:19672300). Plays an essential role in the response to a wide variety of cell stresses and induces cell cycle arrest and apoptosis in response to ER stress (PubMed:15322075, PubMed:15775988). Plays a dual role both as an inhibitor of CCAAT/enhancer-binding protein (C/EBP) function and as an activator of other genes (By similarity). Acts as a dom
   3641..3661    +  CDS            capTEV™ (fragment): composite tag for in vivo biotinylation, TEV protease cleavage, and 6xHis tagging
   3675..3719    +  CDS            S-Tag: affinity and epitope tag derived from pancreatic ribonuclease A
   3810..4529    +  CDS            EGFP: the original enhanced GFP (Yang et al., 1996) mammalian codon-optimized
   4567..5152    +  misc_feature   IRES2: internal ribosome entry site (IRES) of the encephalomyocarditis virus (EMCV)
   5234..6037    +  CDS            NeoR/KanR: aminoglycoside phosphotransferase from Tn5; aph(3')-II (or nptII); confers resistance to neomycin, kanamycin, and G418 (Geneticin®)
   6274..6417    -  CDS            MARS1 (fragment): SYMC_HUMAN - Also known as MARS. Experimental evidence at protein level: Swiss-Prot protein existence level 1. Catalyzes the specific attachment of an amino acid to its cognate tRNA in a 2 step reaction: the amino acid (AA) is first activated by ATP to form AA-AMP and then transferred to the acceptor end of the tRNA (PubMed:11714285). Plays a role in the synthesis of ribosomal RNA in the nucleolus (PubMed:10791971). From Homo sapiens (Human).
   6515..6610    -  CDS            MARS1 (fragment): SYMC_HUMAN - Also known as MARS. Experimental evidence at protein level: Swiss-Prot protein existence level 1. Catalyzes the specific attachment of an amino acid to its cognate tRNA in a 2 step reaction: the amino acid (AA) is first activated by ATP to form AA-AMP and then transferred to the acceptor end of the tRNA (PubMed:11714285). Plays a role in the synthesis of ribosomal RNA in the nucleolus (PubMed:10791971). From Homo sapiens (Human).
   6834..14      -  CDS            mars1 (fragment) (across the origin): SYMC_XENLA - Also known as mars. Experimental evidence at transcript level: Swiss-Prot protein existence level 2. Catalyzes the specific attachment of an amino acid to its cognate tRNA in a 2 step reaction: the amino acid (AA) is first activated by ATP to form AA-AMP and then transferred to the acceptor end of the tRNA. Plays a role in the synthesis of ribosomal RNA in the nucleolus. From Xenopus laevis (African clawed frog).
   6933..21      +  misc_feature   MCS (fragment) (across the origin): pUC18/19 multiple cloning site
