>Addgene plasmid #112300 | pDDIT3-donor | addgene full sequence | sequence record 228411 | Addgene NGS Result
GACCTGCAGGCATGCAAGCTTGGCGTAATCATGGTCATAGCTGTTTCCTGTGTGAAATTGTTATCCGCTC
ACAATTCCACACAACATACGAGCCGGAAGCATAAAGTGTAAAGCCTGGGGTGCCTAATGAGTGAGCTAAC
TCACATTAATTGCGTTGCGCTCACTGCCCGCTTTCCAGTCGGGAAACCTGTCGTGCCAGCTGCATTAATG
AATCGGCCAACGCGCGGGGAGAGGCGGTTTGCGTATTGGGCGCTCTTCCGCTTCCTCGCTCACTGACTCG
CTGCGCTCGGTCGTTCGGCTGCGGCGAGCGGTATCAGCTCACTCAAAGGCGGTAATACGGTTATCCACAG
AATCAGGGGATAACGCAGGAAAGAACATGTGAGCAAAAGGCCAGCAAAAGGCCAGGAACCGTAAAAAGGC
CGCGTTGCTGGCGTTTTTCCATAGGCTCCGCCCCCCTGACGAGCATCACAAAAATCGACGCTCAAGTCAG
AGGTGGCGAAACCCGACAGGACTATAAAGATACCAGGCGTTTCCCCCTGGAAGCTCCCTCGTGCGCTCTC
CTGTTCCGACCCTGCCGCTTACCGGATACCTGTCCGCCTTTCTCCCTTCGGGAAGCGTGGCGCTTTCTCA
TAGCTCACGCTGTAGGTATCTCAGTTCGGTGTAGGTCGTTCGCTCCAAGCTGGGCTGTGTGCACGAACCC
CCCGTTCAGCCCGACCGCTGCGCCTTATCCGGTAACTATCGTCTTGAGTCCAACCCGGTAAGACACGACT
TATCGCCACTGGCAGCAGCCACTGGTAACAGGATTAGCAGAGCGAGGTATGTAGGCGGTGCTACAGAGTT
CTTGAAGTGGTGGCCTAACTACGGCTACACTAGAAGAACAGTATTTGGTATCTGCGCTCTGCTGAAGCCA
GTTACCTTCGGAAAAAGAGTTGGTAGCTCTTGATCCGGCAAACAAACCACCGCTGGTAGCGGTGGTTTTT
TTGTTTGCAAGCAGCAGATTACGCGCAGAAAAAAAGGATCTCAAGAAGATCCTTTGATCTTTTCTACGGG
GTCTGACGCTCAGTGGAACGAAAACTCACGTTAAGGGATTTTGGTCATGAGATTATCAAAAAGGATCTTC
ACCTAGATCCTTTTAAATTAAAAATGAAGTTTTAAATCAATCTAAAGTATATATGAGTAAACTTGGTCTG
ACAGTTACCAATGCTTAATCAGTGAGGCACCTATCTCAGCGATCTGTCTATTTCGTTCATCCATAGTTGC
CTGACTCCCCGTCGTGTAGATAACTACGATACGGGAGGGCTTACCATCTGGCCCCAGTGCTGCAATGATA
CCGCGAGACCCACGCTCACCGGCTCCAGATTTATCAGCAATAAACCAGCCAGCCGGAAGGGCCGAGCGCA
GAAGTGGTCCTGCAACTTTATCCGCCTCCATCCAGTCTATTAATTGTTGCCGGGAAGCTAGAGTAAGTAG
TTCGCCAGTTAATAGTTTGCGCAACGTTGTTGCCATTGCTACAGGCATCGTGGTGTCACGCTCGTCGTTT
GGTATGGCTTCATTCAGCTCCGGTTCCCAACGATCAAGGCGAGTTACATGATCCCCCATGTTGTGCAAAA
AAGCGGTTAGCTCCTTCGGTCCTCCGATCGTTGTCAGAAGTAAGTTGGCCGCAGTGTTATCACTCATGGT
TATGGCAGCACTGCATAATTCTCTTACTGTCATGCCATCCGTAAGATGCTTTTCTGTGACTGGTGAGTAC
TCAACCAAGTCATTCTGAGAATAGTGTATGCGGCGACCGAGTTGCTCTTGCCCGGCGTCAATACGGGATA
ATACCGCGCCACATAGCAGAACTTTAAAAGTGCTCATCATTGGAAAACGTTCTTCGGGGCGAAAACTCTC
AAGGATCTTACCGCTGTTGAGATCCAGTTCGATGTAACCCACTCGTGCACCCAACTGATCTTCAGCATCT
TTTACTTTCACCAGCGTTTCTGGGTGAGCAAAAACAGGAAGGCAAAATGCCGCAAAAAAGGGAATAAGGG
CGACACGGAAATGTTGAATACTCATACTCTTCCTTTTTCAATATTATTGAAGCATTTATCAGGGTTATTG
TCTCATGAGCGGATACATATTTGAATGTATTTAGAAAAATAAACAAATAGGGGTTCCGCGCACATTTCCC
CGAAAAGTGCCACCTGACGTCTAAGAAACCATTATTATCATGACATTAACCTATAAAAATAGGCGTATCA
CGAGGCCCTTTCGTCTCGCGCGTTTCGGTGATGACGGTGAAAACCTCTGACACATGCAGCTCCCGGAGAC
GGTCACAGCTTGTCTGTAAGCGGATGCCGGGAGCAGACAAGCCCGTCAGGGCGCGTCAGCGGGTGTTGGC
GGGTGTCGGGGCTGGCTTAACTATGCGGCATCAGAGCAGATTGTACTGAGAGTGCACCATATGCGGTGTG
AAATACCGCACAGATGCGTAAGGAGAAAATACCGCATCAGGCGCCATTCGCCATTCAGGCTGCGCAACTG
TTGGGAAGGGCGATCGGTGCGGGCCTCTTCGCTATTACGCCAGCTGGCGAAAGGGGGATGTGCTGCAAGG
CGATTAAGTTGGGTAACGCCAGGGTTTTCCCAGTCACGACGTTGTAAAACGACGGCCAGTGAATTCGAGC
TCGGTACCCTGCCCACAGTGTTCAAGAAGGAAGTGTATCTTCATACATCACCACACCTGAAAGCAGGTAA
ACTTAACCTACCCTTTTCCAAAAATTTTAAACGGCAGGACAGTAAATATTTTAGATGTTAAAAGTCCTAT
AGTCTCTAGCGTGACTCTTCATCTCTGCCACTGTAGCACCAAAGCAGCCATAAACAATATGTAAATAAAC
AGATGTGGCTGTATTCCAGTACAACTTTACCTACAAAAACAGGCATCAGACCAGCTTGCCAACTTGTGGC
ATAGACTGTTTGCTACATGGAGCTTGTTCCAGCCACTCCCCATTATCCTGCAGATGTGCTTTTCCAGACT
GATCCAACTGCAGAGATGGCAGCTGAGTCATTGCCTTTCTCCTTCGGGACACTGTCCAGCTGGGAGCTGG
AAGCCTGGTATGAGGACCTGCAAGAGGTCCTGTCTTCAGATGAAAATGGGGGTACCTATGTTTCACCTCC
TGGAAATGAAGAGGTAAGAATGTTAGCCCTAAAGCTAAAGGGGGATGTTACCTTTCCCTTCTCAACTAAT
ATCTATGTTCCCTTTCCTCATTTCCTTGAAGGAAGAATCAAAAATCTTCACCACTCTTGACCCTGCTTCT
CTGGCTTGGCTGACTGAGGAGGAGCCAGAACCAGCAGAGGTCACAAGCACCTCCCAGAGCCCTCACTCTC
CAGATTCCAGTCAGAGCTCCCTGGCTCAGGAGGAAGAGGAGGAAGACCAAGGGAGAACCAGGAAACGGAA
ACAGAGTGGTCATTCCCCAGCCCGGGCTGGAAAGCAGCGCATGAAGGAGAAAGAACAGGAGAATGAAAGG
AAAGTGGCACAGCTAGCTGAAGAGAATGAACGGCTCAAGCAGGAAATCGAGCGCCTGACCAGGGAAGTAG
AGGCGACTCGCCGAGCTCTGATTGACCGAATGGTGAATCTGCACCAAGCAGGGATTCCAACTACTGCAAG
CGAGAATCTTTATTTTCAGGGCGCCGCCAAATTCAAAGAAACCGCTGCTGCTAAATTCGAACGCCAGCAC
ATGGACAGCGGAGGTGGAGGTTCGAGCGGTCCCTCGGGTTCGTCGAGCCTGGAAGTTCTGTTCCAGGGGC
CCCTGTCGTCGAGCGGTCCCTCGGGTTCGATGGTGAGCAAAGGCGAGGAGCTGTTCACCGGGGTGGTGCC
CATCCTGGTCGAGCTGGACGGCGACGTAAACGGCCACAAGTTCAGCGTGTCCGGCGAGGGCGAGGGCGAT
GCCACCTACGGCAAGCTGACCCTGAAGTTCATCTGCACCACCGGCAAGCTGCCCGTGCCCTGGCCCACCC
TCGTGACCACCCTGACCTACGGCGTGCAGTGCTTCAGCCGCTACCCCGACCACATGAAGCAGCACGACTT
CTTCAAGTCCGCCATGCCCGAAGGCTACGTCCAGGAGCGCACCATCTTCTTCAAGGACGACGGCAACTAC
AAGACCCGCGCCGAGGTGAAGTTCGAGGGCGACACCCTGGTGAACCGCATCGAGCTGAAGGGCATCGACT
TCAAGGAGGACGGCAACATCCTGGGGCACAAGCTGGAGTACAACTACAACAGCCACAACGTCTATATCAT
GGCCGACAAGCAGAAGAACGGCATCAAGGTGAACTTCAAGATCCGCCACAACATCGAGGACGGCAGCGTG
CAGCTCGCCGACCACTACCAGCAGAACACCCCCATCGGCGACGGCCCCGTGCTGCTGCCCGACAACCACT
ACCTGAGCACCCAGTCCGCCCTGAGCAAAGACCCCAACGAGAAGCGCGATCACATGGTCCTTAAGGAGTT
CGTGACCGCCGCCGGGATCACTCTCGGCATGGACGAGCTGTACAAGTAATGATCTAGAGTCGAGTTAATT
AAGAATTCCGCCCCCCCCCCTCTCCCTCCCCCCCCCTAACGTTACTGGCCGAAGCCGCTTGGAATAAGGC
CGGTGTGCGTTTGTCTATATGTTATTTTCCACCATATTGCCGTCTTTTGGCAATGTGAGGGCCCGGAAAC
CTGGCCCTGTCTTCTTGACGAGCATTCCTAGGGGTCTTTCCCCTCTCGCCAAAGGAATGCAGGGTCTGTT
GAATGTCGTGAAGGAAGCAGTTCCTCTGGAAGCTTCTTGAAGACAAACAACGTCTGTAGCGACCCTTTGC
AGGCAGCGGAACCCCCCACCTGGCGACAGGTGCCTCTGCGGCCAAAAGCCACGTGTATAAGATACACCTG
CAAAGGCGGCACAACCCCAGTGCCACGTTGTGAGTTGGATAGTTGTGGAAAGAGTCAAATGGCTCTCCTC
AAGCGTATTCAACAAGGGGCTGAAGGATGCCCAGAAGGTACCCCATTGTATGGGATCTGATCTGGGGCCT
CGGTGCACATGCTTTACATGTGTTTAGTCGAGGTTAAAAAAACGTCTAGGCCCCCCGAACCACGGGGACG
TGGTTTTCCTTTGAAAAACACGATGATAATATGGCCACAACCTGTTACATTGCACAAGATAAAAATATAT
CATCACGAACAGTAAAACTGTCTGCTTACATAAACAGTAATACAAGGGGTGTTATGGGATCGGCCATTGA
ACAAGATGGATTGCACGCAGGTTCTCCGGCCGCTTGGGTGGAGAGGCTATTCGGCTATGACTGGGCACAA
CAGACAATCGGCTGCTCTGATGCCGCCGTGTTCCGGCTGTCAGCGCAGGGGCGCCCGGTTCTTTTTGTCA
AGACCGACCTGTCCGGTGCCCTGAATGAACTGCAGGACGAGGCAGCGCGGCTATCGTGGCTGGCCACGAC
GGGCGTTCCTTGCGCAGCTGTGCTCGACGTTGTCACTGAAGCGGGAAGGGACTGGCTGCTATTGGGCGAA
GTGCCGGGGCAGGATCTCCTGTCATCTCACCTTGCTCCTGCCGAGAAAGTATCCATCATGGCTGATGCAA
TGCGGCGGCTGCATACGCTTGATCCGGCTACCTGCCCATTCGACCACCAAGCGAAACATCGCATCGAGCG
AGCACGTACTCGGATGGAAGCCGGTCTTGTCGATCAGGATGATCTGGACGAAGAGCATCAGGGGCTCGCG
CCAGCCGAACTGTTCGCCAGGCTCAAGGCGCGCATGCCCGACGGCGAGGATCTCGTCGTGACCCATGGCG
ATGCCTGCTTGCCGAATATCATGGTGGAAAATGGCCGCTTTTCTGGATTCATCGACTGTGGCCGGCTGGG
TGTGGCGGACCGCTATCAGGACATAGCGTTGGCTACCCGTGATATTGCTGAAGAGCTTGGCGGCGAATGG
GCTGACCGCTTCCTCGTGCTTTACGGTATCGCCGCTCCCGATTCGCAGCGCATCGCCTTCTATCGCCTTC
TTGACGAGTTCTTCTGAGTCTGAACAATTGGGAGCATCAGTCCCCCACTTGGGCCACACTACCCACCTTT
CCCAGAAGTGGCTACTGACTACCCTCTCACTAGTGCCAATGATGTGACCCTCAATCCCACATACGCAGGG
GGAAGGCTTGGAGTAGACAAAAGGAAAGGTCTCAGCTTGTATATAGAGATTGTACATTTATTTATTACTG
TCCCTATCTATTAAAGTGACTTTCTATGAGCCAAGGTCTTTTACTTTTTCTTCTTGCCTTTAGGGGCTTC
AGGGGGTTTCCCCTCAGCTACAGCCAACTGTTTCTTTAGATCCAAGAGTTTCGCCACCTCCGCAGCAACC
TCGTTCTTGTCTGCCTTTTGTGCTTTCAGTTCTCGGACAATGTTTCCCTAAGATAAAGGGGGGTGGGGAG
GTAACAGTGAGGCAAGAAAAAGATCTATTTAGGATTCAGCTTGTCCAGTCTCCCACAGGGCTTAAGCTTC
ATACTTGTTTTGTCACTTCATCCATCAGCGCTTGTATCTGCTGTGGCTTGGCTGTTGTAACAGTCTCTAC
AACTGCTGGCTTCGGGGACGTTTTTGCCTGGAGAACAACAAAGTTATCACCAGCAACCATAAATATCCCC
TAACCTCCAGTTTTATACAGCATCTCAGAGGGAAAGTGGTTACCTTTAAGTCGAAGGTCTCTTCTAGTTA
AGACAGGAAAGAAAAACTGTAAGTGAGGAAGCGGCAGGGCCAAAAGATGGAAAGAGTGATGGGTGAGGAC
TACTTAGGGAAATTAGGGAAGTGATGCTGTGGCTGTTGTGGAGCGAGGGCACAGCCTTTAGCTTTCTCAC
CTGGCCCCCTCCAAAGCGCTGCCTTAAACTTTCAATCTGGTCATTTTCCAATTTTTGGAACAAGGGACTG
ACC
Features (pLannotate 1.2.2; 21 found; start..end, strand, type, name):
     58..74      -  protein_bind   lac operator: The lac repressor binds to the lac operator to inhibit transcription in E. coli. This inhibition can be relieved by adding lactose or isopropyl-β-D-thiogalactopyranoside (IPTG). lac repressor encoded by lacI
     82..112     -  promoter       lac promoter: promoter for the E. coli lac operon
    127..148     -  protein_bind   CAP binding site: CAP binding activates transcription in the presence of cAMP. E. coli catabolite activator protein
    161..253     -  CDS            lacI (fragment): lac repressor; lacI; The lac repressor binds to the lac operator to inhibit transcription in E. coli. This inhibition can be relieved by adding lactose or isopropyl-β-D-thiogalactopyranoside (IPTG).
    436..1024    -  rep_origin     ori: high-copy-number ColE1/pMB1/pBR322/pUC origin of replication
   1195..2055    -  CDS            AmpR: β-lactamase; bla; confers resistance to ampicillin, carbenicillin, and related antibiotics
   2056..2160    -  promoter       AmpR promoter: bla
   2255..2290    +  CDS            rop (fragment): Rop protein, which maintains plasmids at low copy number; rop
   2392..2491    +  misc_feature   bom (fragment): basis of mobility region from pBR322
   2497..2654    -  CDS            lacZα (fragment): LacZα fragment of β-galactosidase; lacZ fragment
   3026..3163    +  CDS            DDIT3 (fragment): DDIT3_HUMAN - Also known as CHOP, CHOP10, GADD153. Experimental evidence at protein level: Swiss-Prot protein existence level 1. Multifunctional transcription factor in endoplasmic reticulum (ER) stress response (PubMed:15322075, PubMed:15775988, PubMed:19672300). Plays an essential role in the response to a wide variety of cell stresses and induces cell cycle arrest and apoptosis in response to ER stress (PubMed:15322075, PubMed:15775988). Plays a dual role both as an inhibitor of CCAAT/enhancer-binding protein (C/EBP) function and as an activator of other genes (By similarity). Acts as a dom
   3252..3620    +  CDS            DDIT3 (fragment): DDIT3_HUMAN - Also known as CHOP, CHOP10, GADD153. Experimental evidence at protein level: Swiss-Prot protein existence level 1. Multifunctional transcription factor in endoplasmic reticulum (ER) stress response (PubMed:15322075, PubMed:15775988, PubMed:19672300). Plays an essential role in the response to a wide variety of cell stresses and induces cell cycle arrest and apoptosis in response to ER stress (PubMed:15322075, PubMed:15775988). Plays a dual role both as an inhibitor of CCAAT/enhancer-binding protein (C/EBP) function and as an activator of other genes (By similarity). Acts as a dom
   3641..3661    +  CDS            capTEV™ (fragment): composite tag for in vivo biotinylation, TEV protease cleavage, and 6xHis tagging
   3675..3719    +  CDS            S-Tag: affinity and epitope tag derived from pancreatic ribonuclease A
   3810..4529    +  CDS            EGFP: the original enhanced GFP (Yang et al., 1996) mammalian codon-optimized
   4567..5152    +  misc_feature   IRES2: internal ribosome entry site (IRES) of the encephalomyocarditis virus (EMCV)
   5234..6037    +  CDS            NeoR/KanR: aminoglycoside phosphotransferase from Tn5; aph(3')-II (or nptII); confers resistance to neomycin, kanamycin, and G418 (Geneticin®)
   6274..6417    -  CDS            MARS1 (fragment): SYMC_HUMAN - Also known as MARS. Experimental evidence at protein level: Swiss-Prot protein existence level 1. Catalyzes the specific attachment of an amino acid to its cognate tRNA in a 2 step reaction: the amino acid (AA) is first activated by ATP to form AA-AMP and then transferred to the acceptor end of the tRNA (PubMed:11714285). Plays a role in the synthesis of ribosomal RNA in the nucleolus (PubMed:10791971). From Homo sapiens (Human).
   6515..6610    -  CDS            MARS1 (fragment): SYMC_HUMAN - Also known as MARS. Experimental evidence at protein level: Swiss-Prot protein existence level 1. Catalyzes the specific attachment of an amino acid to its cognate tRNA in a 2 step reaction: the amino acid (AA) is first activated by ATP to form AA-AMP and then transferred to the acceptor end of the tRNA (PubMed:11714285). Plays a role in the synthesis of ribosomal RNA in the nucleolus (PubMed:10791971). From Homo sapiens (Human).
   6834..14      -  CDS            mars1 (fragment) (across the origin): SYMC_XENLA - Also known as mars. Experimental evidence at transcript level: Swiss-Prot protein existence level 2. Catalyzes the specific attachment of an amino acid to its cognate tRNA in a 2 step reaction: the amino acid (AA) is first activated by ATP to form AA-AMP and then transferred to the acceptor end of the tRNA. Plays a role in the synthesis of ribosomal RNA in the nucleolus. From Xenopus laevis (African clawed frog).
   6933..21      +  misc_feature   MCS (fragment) (across the origin): pUC18/19 multiple cloning site
