[The description below was written by a language model from this plasmid's Addgene catalogue record and pLannotate feature annotations shown in this document.]
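Description:
pDDIT3-donor is a homology-directed repair template built in the high-copy pUC19 backbone for CRISPR knock-in tagging of the human transcription factor DDIT3 (also known as CHOP or GADD153) with GFP. It is propagated in E. coli through the ColE1/pUC origin and selected with ampicillin via the β-lactamase gene. Remnants of the pUC lac promoter/operator, lacZα and multiple cloning site flank the insert, which was assembled by Gibson cloning from genomic material of K562 cells.

The insert consists of two human homology arms surrounding a promoterless tagging cassette. The upstream arm contains two DDIT3 coding fragments separated by a gap, consistent with genomic exons ending at the C-terminal end of the reading frame. This is followed on the same strand by a short linker region annotated with a partial TEV-cleavage/affinity tag match and an S-Tag, and then by EGFP, so that correct integration should yield a C-terminal DDIT3-EGFP fusion expressed from the endogenous locus. Downstream of EGFP, an EMCV IRES drives translation of the neomycin phosphotransferase gene from the same transcript, allowing G418 selection of edited cells without a separate promoter; none is annotated in the cassette. The downstream arm carries reverse-strand fragments matching MARS1, presumably the neighbouring gene at this locus, and the Xenopus "mars1" hit is most likely a homology-based annotation of the same human sequence.

The donor is intended for use with its companion guide RNA plasmid, pDDIT3.1.0-gDNA, to generate cell lines expressing GFP-tagged endogenous DDIT3. Such lines could serve for imaging or GFP-based pulldown, although the record does not state specific downstream applications.
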