Addgene plasmid #112300: pDDIT3-donor
Purpose: CRISPR donor plasmid to tag human transcription factor DDIT3 with GFP
Depositing lab: Kevin White. Depositing organization: University of Chicago.
Backbone
  Vector backbone: pUC19
  Vector type: CRISPR
Growth in bacteria
  Bacterial resistance: Ampicillin, 100 μg/mL
  Growth temperature: 37°C
  Growth strain: DH5alpha
  Copy number: High Copy
Gene/Insert
  Gene/Insert name: DDIT3 homology arms flanking EGFP-IRES-Neo cassette
  Species: H. sapiens (human)
  Entrez Gene: DDIT3 (a.k.a. AltDDIT3, C/EBPzeta, CEBPZ, CHOP, CHOP-10, CHOP10, GADD153)
  Cloning method: Gibson Cloning
  Sequencing primers: 5′ M13pUC-fwd; 3′ M13pUC-rev
Terms and licenses: Academic/Nonprofit Terms; Industry Terms: Not Available to Industry
Depositor comments: Cloning source: K562. Use with plasmid pDDIT3.1.0-gDNA.
How to cite: pDDIT3-donor was a gift from Kevin White (Addgene plasmid # 112300 ; http://n2t.net/addgene:112300 ; RRID:Addgene_112300)
